Addgene plasmid #166952: pLV-EF1a-KIF5A-HA-IRES-Puro
Purpose: Lentiviral plasmid expressing HA-tagged KIF5A protein with IRES-Puro from the EF1a promoter
Depositing lab: Rosalind Segal. Depositing organization: Dana-Farber Cancer Institute. Publication: Binding and transport of SFPQ-RNA granules by KIF5A/KLC1 motors promotes axon survival. Fukuda Y, Pazyra-Murphy MF, Silagi ES, Tasdemir-Yilmaz OE, Li Y, Rose L, Yeoh ZC, Vangos NE, Geffken EA, Seo HS, Adelmant G, Bird GH, Walensky LD, Marto JA, Dhe-Paganon S, Segal RA. J Cell Biol. 2021 Jan 4;220(1). pii: 211577. doi: 10.1083/jcb.202005051. PubMed 33284322.
Backbone
  Vector backbone: pLV-eF1a-IRES::Puro
  Vector type: Lentiviral
  Selectable markers: Puromycin
Growth in bacteria
  Bacterial resistance: Ampicillin, 100 μg/mL
  Growth temperature: 37°C
  Growth strain: NEB Stable
  Copy number: High Copy
Gene/Insert
  Gene/Insert name: KIF5A
  Species: M. musculus (mouse)
  Insert size (bp): 3120
  Entrez Gene: Kif5a (a.k.a. D10Bwg0738e, Khc, Kif5, Kns, mKIAA4086)
  Promoter: eF1a
  Tag / fusion protein: HA (C terminal on insert)
  Cloning method: Restriction Enzyme; 5′ cloning site Unknown (unknown if destroyed); 3′ cloning site Unknown (unknown if destroyed)
  Sequencing primers: 5′ eF1a Intron: CATGTGACTCCACGGAGTACC; 3′ M13
Terms and licenses: Academic/Nonprofit Terms; Industry Terms: Not Available to Industry
How to cite: pLV-EF1a-KIF5A-HA-IRES-Puro was a gift from Rosalind Segal (Addgene plasmid # 166952 ; http://n2t.net/addgene:166952 ; RRID:Addgene_166952)
