[The description below was written by a language model from this plasmid's Addgene catalogue record and pLannotate feature annotations shown in this document.]
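Description:
pLV-EF1a-KIF5A-HA-IRES-Puro is an HIV-1-based lentiviral transfer plasmid built on the pLV-eF1a-IRES::Puro backbone for expressing mouse KIF5A, a microtubule-dependent kinesin heavy chain motor involved in axonal transport. In bacteria it is maintained as a high-copy plasmid through a ColE1/pUC-type origin and selected with ampicillin via the β-lactamase gene. The annotated sequence is about 11.8 kb. Remnants of a lac promoter/operator region and an SV40 poly(A) signal lie in the plasmid backbone outside the viral cassette.

The region to be packaged is bounded by two HIV-1 LTR elements, both annotated as truncated, each preceded by nef-derived sequence. It carries the Ψ packaging signal with a gag fragment, the Rev response element for Rev-dependent nuclear export of the genomic RNA, and the cPPT/CTS, which aids nuclear import of the reverse-transcribed genome. Within this frame, the human EF-1α core promoter and its intron A drive a single bicistronic transcript. The first cistron is the Kif5a coding sequence, listed as a 3,120 bp insert, fused at its C terminus to an HA epitope. The feature table detects only a short fragment matching a 3xHA tag, which suggests a single HA copy. An EMCV IRES then allows cap-independent translation of puromycin N-acetyltransferase, so that puromycin-resistant transduced cells should also express the tagged motor. A WPRE downstream enhances transcript stability and expression.

The plasmid is suited to producing lentivirus, with packaging functions supplied in trans, for stable HA-KIF5A expression in mammalian cells. The tag allows detection or immunoprecipitation, and the associated work concerns KIF5A/KLC1 transport of SFPQ-RNA granules in axons.
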