Features (pLannotate 1.2.2; 24 found; start..end, strand, type, name):
    377..634     +  LTR            5' LTR (truncated): truncated 5' long terminal repeat (LTR) from HIV-1
    681..806     +  misc_feature   HIV-1 Ψ: packaging signal of human immunodeficiency virus type 1
    790..1128    +  CDS            HIV-1 gag (fragment): gag protein from human immunodeficiency virus 1; gag
   1303..1536    +  misc_feature   RRE: The Rev response element (RRE) of HIV-1 allows for Rev-dependent mRNA export from the nucleus to the cytoplasm.
   1913..2013    +  CDS            Rev (fragment): human immunodeficiency virus 1 (HIV-1) Rev protein; rev; enhances nuclear export of unspliced and incompletely spliced viral mRNAs
   2028..2143    +  misc_feature   cPPT/CTS: central polypurine tract and central termination sequence of HIV-1 (lacking the first T)
   2221..2432    +  promoter       EF-1α core promoter: core promoter for human elongation factor EF-1α
   2433..3371    +  intron         EF-1α intron A: intron upstream of the start codon of human EF-1α
   3392..6472    +  CDS            Kif5a: KIF5A_MOUSE - Also known as Kiaa4086, Kif5, Nkhc1. Experimental evidence at protein level: Swiss-Prot protein existence level 1. Microtubule-dependent motor required for slow axonal transport of neurofilament proteins (NFH, NFM and NFL) (PubMed:12682084). Can induce formation of neurite-like membrane protrusions in non-neuronal cells in a ZFYVE27-dependent manner. The ZFYVE27-KIF5A complex contributes to the vesicular transport of VAPA, VAPB, SURF4, RAB11A, RAB11B and RTN3 proteins in neurons (PubMed:21976701). Required for anterograde axonal transportation of MAPK8IP3/JIP3 which is essential
   6482..6510    +  CDS            3xHA (fragment): three tandem HA epitope tags
   6612..7173    +  misc_feature   IRES: internal ribosome entry site (IRES) of the encephalomyocarditis virus (EMCV)
   7176..7775    +  CDS            PuroR: puromycin N-acetyltransferase; pac from Streptomyces alboniger; confers resistance to puromycin
   7799..8387    +  misc_feature   WPRE: woodchuck hepatitis virus posttranscriptional regulatory element
   8404..8922    +  CDS            nef (fragment): NEF_HV1BR - Experimental evidence at protein level: Swiss-Prot protein existence level 1. Extracellular Nef protein targets CD4(+) T-lymphocytes for apoptosis by interacting with CXCR4 surface receptors (PubMed:14990729). From Human immunodeficiency virus type 1 group M subtype B (isolate BRU/LAI) (HIV-1).
   8970..9227    +  LTR            5' LTR (truncated): truncated 5' long terminal repeat (LTR) from HIV-1
   9377..9399    -  protein_bind   lac operator (fragment): The lac repressor binds to the lac operator to inhibit transcription in E. coli. This inhibition can be relieved by adding lactose or isopropyl-β-D-thiogalactopyranoside (IPTG). lac repressor encoded by lacI
   9403..9433    -  promoter       lac promoter: promoter for the E. coli lac operon
   9448..9469    -  protein_bind   CAP binding site: CAP binding activates transcription in the presence of cAMP. E. coli catabolite activator protein
   9482..9574    -  CDS            lacI (fragment): lac repressor; lacI; The lac repressor binds to the lac operator to inhibit transcription in E. coli. This inhibition can be relieved by adding lactose or isopropyl-β-D-thiogalactopyranoside (IPTG).
   9757..10345   -  rep_origin     ori: high-copy-number ColE1/pMB1/pBR322/pUC origin of replication
  10516..11376   -  CDS            AmpR: β-lactamase; bla; confers resistance to ampicillin, carbenicillin, and related antibiotics
  11377..11481   -  promoter       AmpR promoter: bla
  11529..11663   +  polyA_signal   SV40 poly(A) signal: SV40 polyadenylation signal
  11830..329     +  CDS            nef (fragment) (across the origin): NEF_HV1BR - Experimental evidence at protein level: Swiss-Prot protein existence level 1. Extracellular Nef protein targets CD4(+) T-lymphocytes for apoptosis by interacting with CXCR4 surface receptors (PubMed:14990729). From Human immunodeficiency virus type 1 group M subtype B (isolate BRU/LAI) (HIV-1).
>Addgene plasmid #166952 | pLV-EF1a-KIF5A-HA-IRES-Puro | addgene full sequence | sequence record 328274 | Addgene NGS Result
TGGAAGGGCTAATTCACTCCCAAAGAAGACAAGATATCCTTGATCTGTGGATCTACCACACACAAGGCTA
CTTCCCTGATTAGCAGAACTACACACCAGGGCCAGGGGTCAGATATCCACTGACCTTTGGATGGTGCTAC
AAGCTAGTACCAGTTGAGCCAGATAAGGTAGAAGAGGCCAATAAAGGAGAGAACACCAGCTTGTTACACC
CTGTGAGCCTGCATGGGATGGATGACCCGGAGAGAGAAGTGTTAGAGTGGAGGTTTGACAGCCGCCTAGC
ATTTCATCACGTGGCCCGAGAGCTGCATCCGGAGTACTTCAAGAACTGCTGATATCGAGCTTGCTACAAG
GGACTTTCCGCTGGGGACTTTCCAGGGAGGCGTGGCCTGGGCGGGACTGGGGAGTGGCGAGCCCTCAGAT
CCTGCATATAAGCAGCTGCTTTTTGCCTGTACTGGGTCTCTCTGGTTAGACCAGATCTGAGCCTGGGAGC
TCTCTGGCTAACTAGGGAACCCACTGCTTAAGCCTCAATAAAGCTTGCCTTGAGTGCTTCAAGTAGTGTG
TGCCCGTCTGTTGTGTGACTCTGGTAACTAGAGATCCCTCAGACCCTTTTAGTCAGTGTGGAAAATCTCT
AGCAGTGGCGCCCGAACAGGGACTTGAAAGCGAAAGGGAAACCAGAGGAGCTCTCTCGACGCAGGACTCG
GCTTGCTGAAGCGCGCACGGCAAGAGGCGAGGGGCGGCGACTGGTGAGTACGCCAAAAATTTTGACTAGC
GGAGGCTAGAAGGAGAGAGATGGGTGCGAGAGCGTCAGTATTAAGCGGGGGAGAATTAGATCGCGATGGG
AAAAAATTCGGTTAAGGCCAGGGGGAAAGAAAAAATATAAATTAAAACATATAGTATGGGCAAGCAGGGA
GCTAGAACGATTCGCAGTTAATCCTGGCCTGTTAGAAACATCAGAAGGCTGTAGACAAATACTGGGACAG
CTACAACCATCCCTTCAGACAGGATCAGAAGAACTTAGATCATTATATAATACAGTAGCAACCCTCTATT
GTGTGCATCAAAGGATAGAGATAAAAGACACCAAGGAAGCTTTAGACAAGATAGAGGAAGAGCAAAACAA
AAGTAAGACCACCGCACAGCAAGCGGCCGGCCGCTGATCTTCAGACCTGGAGGAGGAGATATGAGGGACA
ATTGGAGAAGTGAATTATATAAATATAAAGTAGTAAAAATTGAACCATTAGGAGTAGCACCCACCAAGGC
AAAGAGAAGAGTGGTGCAGAGAGAAAAAAGAGCAGTGGGAATAGGAGCTTTGTTCCTTGGGTTCTTGGGA
GCAGCAGGAAGCACTATGGGCGCAGCGTCAATGACGCTGACGGTACAGGCCAGACAATTATTGTCTGGTA
TAGTGCAGCAGCAGAACAATTTGCTGAGGGCTATTGAGGCGCAACAGCATCTGTTGCAACTCACAGTCTG
GGGCATCAAGCAGCTCCAGGCAAGAATCCTGGCTGTGGAAAGATACCTAAAGGATCAACAGCTCCTGGGG
ATTTGGGGTTGCTCTGGAAAACTCATTTGCACCACTGCTGTGCCTTGGAATGCTAGTTGGAGTAATAAAT
CTCTGGAACAGATTTGGAATCACACGACCTGGATGGAGTGGGACAGAGAAATTAACAATTACACAAGCTT
AATACACTCCTTAATTGAAGAATCGCAAAACCAGCAAGAAAAGAATGAACAAGAATTATTGGAATTAGAT
AAATGGGCAAGTTTGTGGAATTGGTTTAACATAACAAATTGGCTGTGGTATATAAAATTATTCATAATGA
TAGTAGGAGGCTTGGTAGGTTTAAGAATAGTTTTTGCTGTACTTTCTATAGTGAATAGAGTTAGGCAGGG
ATATTCACCATTATCGTTTCAGACCCACCTCCCAACCCCGAGGGGACCCGACAGGCCCGAAGGAATAGAA
GAAGAAGGTGGAGAGAGAGACAGAGACAGATCCATTCGATTAGTGAACGGATCTCGACGGTATCGCCTTT
AAAAGAAAAGGGGGGATTGGGGGGTACAGTGCAGGGGAAAGAATAGTAGACATAATAGCAACAGACATAC
AAACTAAAGAATTACAAAAACAAATTACAAAAATTCAAAATTTTCGGGTTTATTACAGGGACAGCAGAGA
TCCAGTTTATCGATGAGGCCCTTTCGTCTTCACTCGAGGTGCCCGTCAGTGGGCAGAGCGCACATCGCCC
ACAGTCCCCGAGAAGTTGGGGGGAGGGGTCGGCAATTGAACCGGTGCCTAGAGAAGGTGGCGCGGGGTAA
ACTGGGAAAGTGATGTCGTGTACTGGCTCCGCCTTTTTCCCGAGGGTGGGGGAGAACCGTATATAAGTGC
AGTAGTCGCCGTGAACGTTCTTTTTCGCAACGGGTTTGCCGCCAGAACACAGGTAAGTGCCGTGTGTGGT
TCCCGCGGGCCTGGCCTCTTTACGGGTTATGGCCCTTGCGTGCCTTGAATTACTTCCACCTGGCTGCAGT
ACGTGATTCTTGATCCCGAGCTTCGGGTTGGAAGTGGGTGGGAGAGTTCGAGGCCTTGCGCTTAAGGAGC
CCCTTCGCCTCGTGCTTGAGTTGAGGCCTGGCCTGGGCGCTGGGGCCGCCGCGTGCGAATCTGGTGGCAC
CTTCGCGCCTGTCTCGCTGCTTTCGATAAGTCTCTAGCCATTTAAAATTTTTGATGACCTGCTGCGACGC
TTTTTTTCTGGCAAGATAGTCTTGTAAATGCGGGCCAAGATCTGCACACTGGTATTTCGGTTTTTGGGGC
CGCGGGCGGCGACGGGGCCCGTGCGTCCCAGCGCACATGTTCGGCGAGGCGGGGCCTGCGAGCGCGGCCA
CCGAGAATCGGACGGGGGTAGTCTCAAGCTGGCCGGCCTGCTCTGGTGCCTGGCCTCGCGCCGCCGTGTA
TCGCCCCGCCCTGGGCGGCAAGGCTGGCCCGGTCGGCACCAGTTGCGTGAGCGGAAAGATGGCCGCTTCC
CGGCCCTGCTGCAGGGAGCTCAAAATGGAGGACGCGGCGCTCGGGAGAGCGGGCGGGTGAGTCACCCACA
CAAAGGAAAAGGGCCTTTCCGTCCTCAGCCGTCGCTTCATGTGACTCCACGGAGTACCGGGCGCCGTCCA
GGCACCTCGATTAGTTCTCGAGCTTTTGGAGTACGTCGTCTTTAGGTTGGGGGGAGGGGTTTTATGCGAT
GGAGTTTCCCCACACTGAGTGGGTGGAGACTGAAGTTAGGCCAGCTTGGCACTTGATGTAATTCTCCTTG
GAATTTGCCCTTTTTGAGTTTGGATCTTGGTTCATTCTCAAGCCTCAGACAGTGGTTCAAAGTTTTTTTC
TTCCATTTCAGGTGTCGTGAGGATCGCCACCATGGCGGAGACTAACAACGAATGCAGCATCAAGGTGCTT
TGCCGATTTCGGCCCCTGAACCAGGCCGAGATTCTGCGGGGGGACAAGTTCATCCCCATTTTCCAAGGGG
ACGACAGCGTCATTATTGGGGGAAAGCCATATGTCTTTGACCGCGTCTTCCCCCCAAACACCACTCAGGA
GCAGGTTTACCACGCCTGTGCCATGCAGATCGTCAAAGACGTCCTTGCTGGTTACAATGGCACAATCTTC
GCTTATGGACAGACATCCTCAGGGAAAACGCATACCATGGAGGGGAAGCTGCACGACCCTCAGCTGATGG
GCATCATTCCCCGGATCGCTCGAGACATCTTCAACCACATCTACTCCATGGATGAGAACCTTGAATTCCA
CATTAAGGTATCTTACTTCGAGATTTACCTGGATAAGATCCGTGACCTTTTGGATGTGACCAAGACGAAC
CTGTCCGTGCATGAGGACAAAAACCGGGTGCCGTTTGTCAAGGGTTGTACCGAACGCTTTGTGTCCAGCC
CAGAGGAGATTCTGGATGTGATCGATGAGGGGAAGTCCAACCGTCACGTAGCTGTCACCAACATGAACGA
GCACAGTTCTCGGAGCCACAGCATCTTCCTCATCAACATCAAGCAGGAGAACGTAGAGACCGAGCAGAAG
CTCAGCGGGAAGCTGTACCTCGTGGATCTGGCCGGAAGCGAGAAGGTCAGCAAGACAGGGGCAGAGGGAG
CCGTTCTGGACGAGGCAAAGAATATCAACAAGTCGCTGTCGGCCCTGGGGAACGTGATCTCTGCACTGGC
AGAGGGCACCAAAAGCTATGTGCCGTACCGCGACAGCAAAATGACGAGGATTCTCCAGGACTCTCTGGAA
GGGAACTGCAGGACTACCATGTTCATCTGCTGCTCGCCGTCCAGCTACAATGACGCAGAGACCAAGTCCA
CGCTCATGTTTGGGCAGCGGGCGAAGACCATCAAGAACACTGCCTCAGTGAATCTGGAGCTGACTGCTGA
GCAGTGGAAGAAGAAGTATGAGAAGGAGAAGGAGAAGACCAAGACCCAGAAGGAGACAATTGCGAAGCTA
GAGGCTGAGCTTAGCCGGTGGCGCAATGGAGAGAATGTGCCTGAGACTGAGCGCCTGGCTGGAGAGGACT
CAGCTCTGGGAGCTGAGCTCTGCGAGGAGACCCCTGTGAATGACAACTCATCCATTGTGGTACGCATCGC
ACCTGAGGAAAGGCAGAAATATGAGGAAGAGATCCGCCGTCTCTACAAGCAGCTTGATGACAAGGATGAT
GAGATCAACCAGCAGAGCCAGCTCATTGAGAAGCTGAAGCAGCAGATGCTGGACCAGGAAGAGCTGCTCG
TGTCCACTCGGGGAGACAACGAGAAGGTCCAGCGGGAGCTTAGCCACCTGCAGTCCGAGAACGATGCTGC
GAAGGACGAGGTGAAGGAAGTGCTGCAGGCCCTAGAGGAGCTGGCGGTCAACTACGACCAGAAGTCCCAG
GAGGTGGAGGAGAAGAGCCAGCAGAACCAGCTGCTGGTGGACGAGCTGTCCCAGAAAGTGGCCACCATGC
TGTCCCTGGAGTCCGAGCTACAGCGGCTCCAGGAGGTCAGTGGACACCAGCGAAAGCGGATCGCTGAGGT
GCTGAATGGGCTGATGAGGGACCTGAGTGAGTTCAGTGTCATCGTGGGCAACGGCGAGATTAAGCTGCCC
GTGGAGATCAGTGGGGCCATCGAGGAGGAGTTCACGGTGGCCCGGCTCTACATCAGCAAGATCAAGTCGG
AGGTGAAGTCCGTGGTTAAGCGATGTCGGCAGCTGGAGAACCTCCAGGTGGAGTGTCATCGCAAGATGGA
GGTGACCGGTAGGGAGCTGTCATCTTGCCAACTGCTCATCTCACAGCATGAGGCCAAGATCCGTTCACTC
ACGGAGTACATGCAGACTGTGGAGTTGAAGAAACGGCACCTGGAAGAGTCCTACGACTCCCTGAGCGATG
AGCTTGCCAGGCTCCAGGCGCACGAAACTGTACACGAGGTAGCTCTGAAAGACAAGGAGCCAGACACACA
GGACGCGGAGGAGGTGAAGAAGGCCCTGGAACTACAGATGGAGAATCACCGTGAGGCCCATCACCGGCAG
CTGGCCCGCCTCCGGGATGAGATTAATGAGAAACAGAAAACCATTGATGAGCTGAAAGACCTGAACCAGA
AGCTCCAGTTAGAGCTGGAGAAGCTTCAGGCCGACTATGAGAGGCTGAAGAATGAAGAGAATGAGAAGAG
CGCCAAGCTCCAGGAGCTGACATTTCTGTATGAGCGACATGAGCAGTCCAAGCAGGACCTCAAGGGGCTG
GAGGAGACAGTTGCCCGTGAACTCCAGACCCTCCACAACCTTCGCAAGCTGTTCGTTCAAGACGTCACGA
CTCGAGTCAAGAAAAGTGCAGAAATGGAGCCCGAGGACAGTGGGGGGATTCATTCCCAAAAGCAGAAGAT
CTCCTTTCTTGAGAACAACCTGGAACAGCTTACAAAGGTTCACAAACAGCTGGTACGTGACAATGCAGAT
CTGCGTTGTGAGCTTCCTAAATTGGAAAAACGACTTCGGGCTACGGCTGAGAGAGTTAAGGCCCTGGAGG
GTGCACTGAAGGAGGCCAAGGAGGGTGCTATGAAGGACAAGCGTAGATACCAGCAGGAGGTGGACCGCAT
CAAGGAAGCCGTGCGGTACAAGAGCTCCGGCAAGCGGGGCCATTCTGCCCAGATCGCTAAGCCTGTGAGG
CCTGGCCACTATCCTGCCTCCTCACCCACCAACCCCTACGGCACCCGGAGCCCCGAGTGTATCAGCTACA
CCAACAACCTCCTCCAGAACTACCAGAACCTGCACCTGCAGGCTGCGCCTAGCTCCACTTCAGATATGTA
CTTTGCCAGTAGCGGAGCCACATCTGTTGCCCCCTTGGCTTCCTACCAGAAGGCCAACATGGACAATGGA
AATGCCACAGATATCAACGACAACAGGAGTGACCTGCCGTGTGGCTATGAGGCTGAGGACCAGGCCAAGC
TTTTCCCTCTCCACCAAGAGACAGCAGCCAGTGGATCCGGATACCCATACGATGTTCCAGATTACGCTTA
AAATTCCTCGAGGGCGGCCGCTCTAGAGTCGACGGGCCGCGGTAACAATTGTTAACTAACTTAAGCTAGC
AACGGTTTCCCTCTAGCGGGATCAATTCCGCCCCCCCCCCCTAACGTTACTGGCCGAAGCCGCTTGGAAT
AAGGCCGGTGTGCGTTTGTCTATATGTTATTTTCCACCATATTGCCGTCTTTTGGCAATGTGAGGGCCCG
GAAACCTGGCCCTGTCTTCTTGACGAGCATTCCTAGGGGTCTTTCCCCTCTCGCCAAAGGAATGCAAGGT
CTGTTGAATGTCGTGAAGGAAGCAGTTCCTCTGGAAGCTTCTTGAAGACAAACAACGTCTGTAGCGACCC
TTTGCAGGCAGCGGAACCCCCCACCTGGCGACAGGTGCCTCTGCGGCCAAAAGCCACGTGTATAAGATAC
ACCTGCAAAGGCGGCACAACCCCAGTGCCACGTTGTGAGTTGGATAGTTGTGGAAAGAGTCAAATGGCTC
TCCTCAAGCGTATTCAACAAGGGGCTGAAGGATGCCCAGAAGGTACCCCATTGTATGGGATCTGATCTGG
GGCCTCGGTGCACATGCTTTACATGTGTTTAGTCGAGGTTAAAAAAACGTCTAGGCCCCCCGAACCACGG
GGACGTGGTTTTCCTTTGAAAAACACGATAATACCATGACCGAGTACAAGCCCACGGTGCGCCTCGCCAC
CCGCGACGACGTCCCCAGGGCCGTACGCACCCTCGCCGCCGCGTTCGCCGACTACCCCGCCACGCGCCAC
ACCGTCGATCCGGACCGCCACATCGAGCGGGTCACCGAGCTGCAAGAACTCTTCCTCACGCGCGTCGGGC
TCGACATCGGCAAGGTGTGGGTCGCGGACGACGGCGCCGCGGTGGCGGTCTGGACCACGCCGGAGAGCGT
CGAAGCGGGGGCGGTGTTCGCCGAGATCGGCCCGCGCATGGCCGAGTTGAGCGGTTCCCGGCTGGCCGCG
CAGCAACAGATGGAAGGCCTCCTGGCGCCGCACCGGCCCAAGGAGCCCGCGTGGTTCCTGGCCACCGTCG
GCGTCTCGCCCGACCACCAGGGCAAGGGTCTGGGCAGCGCCGTCGTGCTCCCCGGAGTGGAGGCGGCCGA
GCGCGCCGGGGTGCCCGCCTTCCTGGAGACCTCCGCGCCCCGCAACCTCCCCTTCTACGAGCGGCTCGGC
TTCACCGTCACCGCCGACGTCGAGGTGCCCGAAGGACCGCGCACCTGGTGCATGACCCGCAAGCCCGGTG
CCTGACCCGGGCGGGGCGCGTCTGGAACAATCAACCTCTGGATTACAAAATTTGTGAAAGATTGACTGGT
ATTCTTAACTATGTTGCTCCTTTTACGCTATGTGGATACGCTGCTTTAATGCCTTTGTATCATGCTATTG
CTTCCCGTATGGCTTTCATTTTCTCCTCCTTGTATAAATCCTGGTTGCTGTCTCTTTATGAGGAGTTGTG
GCCCGTTGTCAGGCAACGTGGCGTGGTGTGCACTGTGTTTGCTGACGCAACCCCCACTGGTTGGGGCATT
GCCACCACCTGTCAGCTCCTTTCCGGGACTTTCGCTTTCCCCCTCCCTATTGCCACGGCGGAACTCATCG
CCGCCTGCCTTGCCCGCTGCTGGACAGGGGCTCGGCTGTTGGGCACTGACAATTCCGTGGTGTTGTCGGG
GAAGCTGACGTCCTTTCCATGGCTGCTCGCCTGTGTTGCCACCTGGATTCTGCGCGGGACGTCCTTCTGC
TACGTCCCTTCGGCCCTCAATCCAGCGGACCTTCCTTCCCGCGGCCTGCTGCCGGCTCTGCGGCCTCTTC
CGCGTCTTCGCCTTCGCCCTCAGACGAGTCGGATCTCCCTTTGGGCCGCCTCCCCGCCTGGAATTAATTC
TGCAGTCGAGACCTAGAAAAACATGGAGCAATCACAAGTAGCAATACAGCAGCTACCAATGCTGATTGTG
CCTGGCTAGAAGCACAAGAGGAGGAGGAGGTGGGTTTTCCAGTCACACCTCAGGTACCTTTAAGACCAAT
GACTTACAAGGCAGCTGTAGATCTTAGCCACTTTTTAAAAGAAAAGAGGGGACTGGAAGGGCTAATTCAC
TCCCAACGAAGACAAGATATCCTTGATCTGTGGATCTACCACACACAAGGCTACTTCCCTGATTAGCAGA
ACTACACACCAGGGCCAGGGGTCAGATATCCACTGACCTTTGGATGGTGCTACAAGCTAGTACCAGTTGA
GCCAGATAAGGTAGAAGAGGCCAATAAAGGAGAGAACACCAGCTTGTTACACCCTGTGAGCCTGCATGGG
ATGGATGACCCGGAGAGAGAAGTGTTAGAGTGGAGGTTTGACAGCCGCCTAGCATTTCATCACGTGGCCC
GAGAGCTGCATCCGGAGTACTTCAAGAACTGCTGATATCGAGCTTGCTACAAGGGACTTTCCGCTGGGGA
CTTTCCAGGGAGGCGTGGCCTGGGCGGGACTGGGGAGTGGCGAGCCCTCAGATCCTGCATATAAGCAGCT
GCTTTTTGCCTGTACTGGGTCTCTCTGGTTAGACCAGATCTGAGCCTGGGAGCTCTCTGGCTAACTAGGG
AACCCACTGCTTAAGCCTCAATAAAGCTTGCCTTGAGTGCTTCAAGTAGTGTGTGCCCGTCTGTTGTGTG
ACTCTGGTAACTAGAGATCCCTCAGACCCTTTTAGTCAGTGTGGAAAATCTCTAGCAGTAGTAGTTCATG
TCATCTTATTATTCAGTATTTATAACTTGCAAAGAAATGAATATCAGAGAGTGAGAGGCCTTGACATTGC
TAGCGTTTACCGTCGACCTCTAGCTAGAGCTTGGCGTAATCATGGTCATAGCTGTTTCCTGTGTGAAATT
GTTATCCGCTCACAATTCCACACAACATACGAGCCGGAAGCATAAAGTGTAAAGCCTGGGGTGCCTAATG
AGTGAGCTAACTCACATTAATTGCGTTGCGCTCACTGCCCGCTTTCCAGTCGGGAAACCTGTCGTGCCAG
CTGCATTAATGAATCGGCCAACGCGCGGGGAGAGGCGGTTTGCGTATTGGGCGCTCTTCCGCTTCCTCGC
TCACTGACTCGCTGCGCTCGGTCGTTCGGCTGCGGCGAGCGGTATCAGCTCACTCAAAGGCGGTAATACG
GTTATCCACAGAATCAGGGGATAACGCAGGAAAGAACATGTGAGCAAAAGGCCAGCAAAAGGCCAGGAAC
CGTAAAAAGGCCGCGTTGCTGGCGTTTTTCCATAGGCTCCGCCCCCCTGACGAGCATCACAAAAATCGAC
GCTCAAGTCAGAGGTGGCGAAACCCGACAGGACTATAAAGATACCAGGCGTTTCCCCCTGGAAGCTCCCT
CGTGCGCTCTCCTGTTCCGACCCTGCCGCTTACCGGATACCTGTCCGCCTTTCTCCCTTCGGGAAGCGTG
GCGCTTTCTCATAGCTCACGCTGTAGGTATCTCAGTTCGGTGTAGGTCGTTCGCTCCAAGCTGGGCTGTG
TGCACGAACCCCCCGTTCAGCCCGACCGCTGCGCCTTATCCGGTAACTATCGTCTTGAGTCCAACCCGGT
AAGACACGACTTATCGCCACTGGCAGCAGCCACTGGTAACAGGATTAGCAGAGCGAGGTATGTAGGCGGT
GCTACAGAGTTCTTGAAGTGGTGGCCTAACTACGGCTACACTAGAAGAACAGTATTTGGTATCTGCGCTC
TGCTGAAGCCAGTTACCTTCGGAAAAAGAGTTGGTAGCTCTTGATCCGGCAAACAAACCACCGCTGGTAG
CGGTGGTTTTTTTGTTTGCAAGCAGCAGATTACGCGCAGAAAAAAAGGATCTCAAGAAGATCCTTTGATC
TTTTCTACGGGGTCTGACGCTCAGTGGAACGAAAACTCACGTTAAGGGATTTTGGTCATGAGATTATCAA
AAAGGATCTTCACCTAGATCCTTTTAAATTAAAAATGAAGTTTTAAATCAATCTAAAGTATATATGAGTA
AACTTGGTCTGACAGTTACCAATGCTTAATCAGTGAGGCACCTATCTCAGCGATCTGTCTATTTCGTTCA
TCCATAGTTGCCTGACTCCCCGTCGTGTAGATAACTACGATACGGGAGGGCTTACCATCTGGCCCCAGTG
CTGCAATGATACCGCGAGACCCACGCTCACCGGCTCCAGATTTATCAGCAATAAACCAGCCAGCCGGAAG
GGCCGAGCGCAGAAGTGGTCCTGCAACTTTATCCGCCTCCATCCAGTCTATTAATTGTTGCCGGGAAGCT
AGAGTAAGTAGTTCGCCAGTTAATAGTTTGCGCAACGTTGTTGCCATTGCTACAGGCATCGTGGTGTCAC
GCTCGTCGTTTGGTATGGCTTCATTCAGCTCCGGTTCCCAACGATCAAGGCGAGTTACATGATCCCCCAT
GTTGTGCAAAAAAGCGGTTAGCTCCTTCGGTCCTCCGATCGTTGTCAGAAGTAAGTTGGCCGCAGTGTTA
TCACTCATGGTTATGGCAGCACTGCATAATTCTCTTACTGTCATGCCATCCGTAAGATGCTTTTCTGTGA
CTGGTGAGTACTCAACCAAGTCATTCTGAGAATAGTGTATGCGGCGACCGAGTTGCTCTTGCCCGGCGTC
AATACGGGATAATACCGCGCCACATAGCAGAACTTTAAAAGTGCTCATCATTGGAAAACGTTCTTCGGGG
CGAAAACTCTCAAGGATCTTACCGCTGTTGAGATCCAGTTCGATGTAACCCACTCGTGCACCCAACTGAT
CTTCAGCATCTTTTACTTTCACCAGCGTTTCTGGGTGAGCAAAAACAGGAAGGCAAAATGCCGCAAAAAA
GGGAATAAGGGCGACACGGAAATGTTGAATACTCATACTCTTCCTTTTTCAATATTATTGAAGCATTTAT
CAGGGTTATTGTCTCATGAGCGGATACATATTTGAATGTATTTAGAAAAATAAACAAATAGGGGTTCCGC
GCACATTTCCCCGAAAAGTGCCACCTGACGTCGACGGATCGGGAGATCAACTTGTTTATTGCAGCTTATA
ATGGTTACAAATAAAGCAATAGCATCACAAATTTCACAAATAAAGCATTTTTTTCACTGCATTCTAGTTG
TGGTTTGTCCAAACTCATCAATGTATCTTATCATGTCTGGATCAACTGGATAACTCAAGCTAACCAAAAT
CATCCCAAACTTCCCACCCCATACCCTATTACCACTGCCAATTACCTGTGGTTTCATTTACTCTAAACCT
GTGATTCCTCTGAATTATTTTCATTTTAAAGAAATTGTATTTGTTAAATATGTACTACAAACTTAGTAGT
